Addgene plasmid #208987: pENTR-D-Topo-kcnk4a
Purpose: Riboprobe generation
Depositing lab: GuangJun Zhang. Depositing organization: Purdue University. Publication: Evolution of two-pore domain potassium channels and their gene expression in zebrafish embryos. Park SJ, Silic MR, Staab PL, Chen J, Zackschewski EL, Zhang G. Dev Dyn. 2024 Jan 25. doi: 10.1002/dvdy.690. PubMed 38270285.
Backbone
  Vector backbone: pENTR-D-TOPO
  Backbone manufacturer: Invitrogen
  Backbone size w/o insert (bp): 2580
  Total vector size (bp): 4038
  Vector type: Cloning
Growth in bacteria
  Bacterial resistance: Kanamycin, 50 μg/mL
  Growth temperature: 37°C
  Growth strain: DH5alpha
  Copy number: High Copy
Gene/Insert
  Gene/Insert name: kcnk4a (alt names: si:dkeyp-115e12.3; traak)
  Species: D. rerio (zebrafish)
  Insert size (bp): 1458
  GenBank ID: XM_021481306.1
  Entrez Gene: kcnk4a (a.k.a. si:dkeyp-115e12.3, traak)
  Promoter: T7
  Cloning method: TOPO Cloning
  Sequencing primers: 5′ M13F; 3′ M13R
Terms and licenses: Academic/Nonprofit Terms; Industry Terms: Not Available to Industry
How to cite: pENTR-D-Topo-kcnk4a was a gift from GuangJun Zhang (Addgene plasmid # 208987 ; http://n2t.net/addgene:208987 ; RRID:Addgene_208987)
