[The description below was written by a language model from this plasmid's Addgene catalogue record and pLannotate feature annotations shown in this document.]
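Description:
pENTR-D-Topo-kcnk4a is a 4,038 bp Gateway entry clone built on the commercial pENTR-D-TOPO cloning backbone. It carries a 1,458 bp insert of zebrafish (Danio rerio) kcnk4a, also known as traak, which encodes a member of the two-pore domain potassium channel family. The plasmid is maintained in E. coli at high copy through a ColE1/pUC-type origin and is selected with kanamycin via an aminoglycoside phosphotransferase (KanR) gene. The rrnB T1 and T2 transcription terminators lie upstream of the cloning region, where they limit read-through transcription from the backbone into the insert. Short lacZα and lacI fragments flagged by the annotation are backbone remnants rather than functional genes.

The insert was introduced by TOPO cloning and lies between the attL1 and attL2 recombination sites, so it could be moved into attR-containing destination vectors by an LR Clonase reaction. The automated annotation labels parts of the insert as fragments of human KCNK2 (TREK1) and mouse Kcnk4 (TRAAK). These are homology hits to related mammalian channels and are consistent with the zebrafish kcnk4a identity given in the catalogue entry, not evidence of separate inserts. A T7 promoter sits just beyond attL2 and points back toward the insert on the opposite strand. Transcription by T7 RNA polymerase would therefore run antisense to the coding sequence as annotated. This fits the stated purpose of riboprobe generation, where labelled antisense RNA is used to detect kcnk4a transcripts, for example by in situ hybridisation in zebrafish embryos.
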