Features (pLannotate 1.2.2; 11 found; start..end, strand, type, name):
      1..37      -  CDS            lacZα (fragment): LacZα fragment of β-galactosidase; lacZ fragment
     53..152     +  protein_bind   attL1: mutant version of attL; recombination site for the Gateway® LR reaction LR Clonase™
    173..895     +  CDS            KCNK2 (fragment): KCNK2_HUMAN - Also known as TREK, TREK1. Experimental evidence at protein level: Swiss-Prot protein existence level 1. [Isoform 4]: Does not display channel activity but reduces the channel activity of isoform 1 and isoform 2 and reduces cell surface expression of isoform 2. From Homo sapiens (Human).
   1391..1522    +  CDS            Kcnk4 (fragment): KCNK4_MOUSE - Also known as Traak. Experimental evidence at protein level: Swiss-Prot protein existence level 1. Voltage-insensitive potassium channel (PubMed:9628867). Channel opening is triggered by mechanical forces that deform the membrane. Channel opening is triggered by raising the intracellular pH to basic levels (By similarity). The channel is inactive at 24 degrees Celsius (in vitro); raising the temperature to 37 degrees Celsius increases the frequency of channel opening, with a further increase in channel activity when the temperature is raised to 42 degrees Celsius (By similarity).
   1647..1746    -  protein_bind   attL2: mutant version of attL; recombination site for the Gateway® LR reaction LR Clonase™
   1764..1782    -  promoter       T7 promoter: promoter for bacteriophage T7 RNA polymerase
   1916..2725    +  CDS            KanR: aminoglycoside phosphotransferase; aph(3')-Ia; confers resistance to kanamycin in bacteria or G418 (Geneticin®) in eukaryotes
   2872..3460    +  rep_origin     ori: high-copy-number ColE1/pMB1/pBR322/pUC origin of replication
   3643..3735    +  CDS            lacI (fragment): lac repressor; lacI; The lac repressor binds to the lac operator to inhibit transcription in E. coli. This inhibition can be relieved by adding lactose or isopropyl-β-D-thiogalactopyranoside (IPTG).
   3790..3817    -  terminator     rrnB T2 terminator: transcription terminator T2 from the E. coli rrnB gene
   3949..3992    +  terminator     rrnB T1 terminator: Escherichia coli rrnB; transcription terminator T1 from the E. coli rrnB gene
>Addgene plasmid #208987 | pENTR-D-Topo-kcnk4a | addgene full sequence | sequence record 413329 | Addgene NGS Result
GTTTTCCCAGTCACGACGTTGTAAAACGACGGCCAGTCTTAAGCTCGGGCCCCAAATAATGATTTTATTT
TGACTGATAGTGACCTGTTCGTTGCAACAAATTGATGAGCAATGCTTTTTTATAATGCCAACTTTGTACA
AAAAAGCAGGCTCCGCGGCCGCCCCCTTCACCATGTCCAAGGTGTTGCAGAAAGTGGTTGACGCCATTGA
GGCAGGTGTGGATGCCAGAAGCACATCAAATTACACCAGCAGATGGGATCCATCCAATGCTTTCTTTTTC
TGTGGCACCATAATCACCACCATCGGCTTTGGAAACATCTCACCCAAGACCAAAGGTGGTCAGTTGTTCT
GCATATTTTACGCTCTGGTGGGGATCCCCATGTTTGGGATACTGTTAGCCGGGGTTGGAGATCACCTGGG
CACCCTGTTGCGGAGAGCCGTGGCCAAGGTGGAGACTTTGTTCTTGCGCAAGGGTGTGAAGCCCACCAGT
GTCCGCATAATCTCGGCTGTGTTCTCCATCCTGATTGGCTGCTTGGTCTTCATCGCCGTGCCGACCATGG
TGTTTCAGGAAGTGGAGAGCTGGAGCCTGCTGGAAGCGGTGTATTTTGTTGTGATCACACTCACCACGGT
GGGCTTCGGGGACTATGTGGCAGAGAACAGGAGAGATGGAACGCCCCTGTACAAGCCATTGGTGTGGTTG
TGGATAGTGTTTGGTCTGGCGTATTTTGCATCCATCCTCACGATGATTGGGAACTGGCTTAGAGTCCTTT
CAAAGAAGACGCGTGCAGAGATGGAGGAGCTGAGAGCTCACGCCACAGACTGGACTCAAAACATCCAGAA
CATGTCTATGGACTTCCGTATTCCCGTTCCACTGGATCTTAATGACCCCTTTCAGCTTCAGCGGAGACGC
AGAAGGAAGCGCCACCACCTCCAACATCATCATCATCGCCACCCAAGACCAAACACAACAGGACTGACTC
ATGGGATCTCTCTTGATGCCGATATTATCCGAGAGAACGGACATCTGATCCTTGGCTGGCCGACATGCAG
ATACAAACCAGCTTCAGAAGTACTGTCCCAATCCAGGTCAATGAGCAGGATTGAGGGAGCGCATTATGAG
ATGAGACCAGGATCACGGCTGACAGTAGGACCGACGTCGAGATCCATCTCACGGCTAGAGCTAAAACCAG
CATCCAGAGCCGGGTCCAGAGCCATTTCCAGATCCCCCTCACAATCCGAATCGGGGTCATTTTCTGCATC
CGAGACACCATCTGAGTCCTGGTCGGAATATGAATACGAGTCAAACTCCTGTAACTCAGAAGATGTGGAA
TCTGGAGCGAAGGCATCACGGAGATCACTGGAAAGTCAGAATGATGTTCCGATTGTGGTAGTTGCAAGCT
GCAGTCCACCCCGTCCGTCCCTTCTGGACTTCTTTGGCGAGAACCTAGCCTACATCGACGAGTCTTCCGA
CGCTCTTAGTGATCGGGTCAAACCGTCAGGACAGAACCGTCAACGCAGACCAAAGAGGAGGAGTATGACA
AAGCGGCAGCCTGCTGGACTACAGAGGGAGGTCAGTAATGAACTACAACCCCCATCACATCCTCCGACTC
CACCACCTCCAACATCTTAGAAGGGTGGGCGCGCCGACCCAGCTTTCTTGTACAAAGTTGGCATTATAAG
AAAGCATTGCTTATCAATTTGTTGCAACGAACAGGTCACTATCAGTCAAAATAAAATCATTATTTGCCAT
CCAGCTGATATCCCCTATAGTGAGTCGTATTACATGGTCATAGCTGTTTCCTGGCAGCTCTGGCCCGTGT
CTCAAAATCTCTGATGTTACATTGCACAAGATAAAAATATATCATCATGAACAATAAAACTGTCTGCTTA
CATAAACAGTAATACAAGGGGTGTTATGAGCCATATTCAACGGGAAACGTCGAGGCCGCGATTAAATTCC
AACATGGATGCTGATTTATATGGGTATAAATGGGCTCGCGATAATGTCGGGCAATCAGGTGCGACAATCT
ATCGCTTGTATGGGAAGCCCGATGCGCCAGAGTTGTTTCTGAAACATGGCAAAGGTAGCGTTGCCAATGA
TGTTACAGATGAGATGGTCAGACTAAACTGGCTGACGGAATTTATGCCTCTTCCGACCATCAAGCATTTT
ATCCGTACTCCTGATGATGCATGGTTACTCACCACTGCGATCCCCGGAAAAACAGCATTCCAGGTATTAG
AAGAATATCCTGATTCAGGTGAAAATATTGTTGATGCGCTGGCAGTGTTCCTGCGCCGGTTGCATTCGAT
TCCTGTTTGTAATTGTCCTTTTAACAGCGATCGCGTATTTCGTCTCGCTCAGGCGCAATCACGAATGAAT
AACGGTTTGGTTGATGCGAGTGATTTTGATGACGAGCGTAATGGCTGGCCTGTTGAACAAGTCTGGAAAG
AAATGCATAAACTTTTGCCATTCTCACCGGATTCAGTCGTCACTCATGGTGATTTCTCACTTGATAACCT
TATTTTTGACGAGGGGAAATTAATAGGTTGTATTGATGTTGGACGAGTCGGAATCGCAGACCGATACCAG
GATCTTGCCATCCTATGGAACTGCCTCGGTGAGTTTTCTCCTTCATTACAGAAACGGCTTTTTCAAAAAT
ATGGTATTGATAATCCTGATATGAATAAATTGCAGTTTCATTTGATGCTCGATGAGTTTTTCTAATCAGA
ATTGGTTAATTGGTTGTAACACTGGCAGAGCATTACGCTGACTTGACGGGACGGCGCAAGCTCATGACCA
AAATCCCTTAACGTGAGTTACGCGTCGTTCCACTGAGCGTCAGACCCCGTAGAAAAGATCAAAGGATCTT
CTTGAGATCCTTTTTTTCTGCGCGTAATCTGCTGCTTGCAAACAAAAAAACCACCGCTACCAGCGGTGGT
TTGTTTGCCGGATCAAGAGCTACCAACTCTTTTTCCGAAGGTAACTGGCTTCAGCAGAGCGCAGATACCA
AATACTGTTCTTCTAGTGTAGCCGTAGTTAGGCCACCACTTCAAGAACTCTGTAGCACCGCCTACATACC
TCGCTCTGCTAATCCTGTTACCAGTGGCTGCTGCCAGTGGCGATAAGTCGTGTCTTACCGGGTTGGACTC
AAGACGATAGTTACCGGATAAGGCGCAGCGGTCGGGCTGAACGGGGGGTTCGTGCACACAGCCCAGCTTG
GAGCGAACGACCTACACCGAACTGAGATACCTACAGCGTGAGCTATGAGAAAGCGCCACGCTTCCCGAAG
GGAGAAAGGCGGACAGGTATCCGGTAAGCGGCAGGGTCGGAACAGGAGAGCGCACGAGGGAGCTTCCAGG
GGGAAACGCCTGGTATCTTTATAGTCCTGTCGGGTTTCGCCACCTCTGACTTGAGCGTCGATTTTTGTGA
TGCTCGTCAGGGGGGCGGAGCCTATGGAAAAACGCCAGCAACGCGGCCTTTTTACGGTTCCTGGCCTTTT
GCTGGCCTTTTGCTCACATGTTCTTTCCTGCGTTATCCCCTGATTCTGTGGATAACCGTATTACCGCCTT
TGAGTGAGCTGATACCGCTCGCCGCAGCCGAACGACCGAGCGCAGCGAGTCAGTGAGCGAGGAAGCGGAA
GAGCGCCCAATACGCAAACCGCCTCTCCCCGCGCGTTGGCCGATTCATTAATGCAGCTGGCACGACAGGT
TTCCCGACTGGAAAGCGGGCAGTGAGCGCAACGCAATTAATACGCGTACCGCTAGCCAGGAAGAGTTTGT
AGAAACGCAAAAAGGCCATCCGTCAGGATGGCCTTCTGCTTAGTTTGATGCCTGGCAGTTTATGGCGGGC
GTCCTGCCCGCCACCCTCCGGGCCGTTGCTTCACAACGTTCAAATCCGCTCCCGGCGGATTTGTCCTACT
CAGGAGAGCGTTCACCGACAAACAACAGATAAAACGAAAGGCCCAGTCTTCCGACTGAGCCTTTCGTTTT
ATTTGATGCCTGGCAGTTCCCTACTCTCGCGTTAACGCTAGCATGGAT
